Addgene plasmid #201373: M_NES 34kDa
Purpose: Nucleocytoplasmic transport probe
Depositing lab: Pere Roca-Cusachs. Depositing organization: Institut de Bioenginyeria de Catalunya (IBEC). Publication: Mechanical force application to the nucleus regulates nucleocytoplasmic transport. Andreu I, Granero-Moya I, Chahare NR, Clein K, Molina-Jordan M, Beedle AEM, Elosegui-Artola A, Abenza JF, Rossetti L, Trepat X, Raveh B, Roca-Cusachs P. Nat Cell Biol. 2022 Jun;24(6):896-905. doi: 10.1038/s41556-022-00927-7. Epub 2022 Jun 9. PubMed 35681009.
Backbone
  Vector backbone: pEGFP-C3
  Vector type: Mammalian Expression
Growth in bacteria
  Bacterial resistance: Kanamycin, 50 μg/mL
  Growth temperature: 37°C
  Growth strain: DH5alpha
  Copy number: High Copy
Gene/Insert
  Gene/Insert name: MAPK_NES-EGFP-1PrA
  Species: Synthetic
  Cloning method: Ligation Independent Cloning
Terms and licenses: Academic/Nonprofit Terms; Industry Terms: Not Available to Industry
Depositor comments: Internal lab code: IG074/P534
How to cite: M_NES 34kDa was a gift from Pere Roca-Cusachs (Addgene plasmid # 201373 ; http://n2t.net/addgene:201373 ; RRID:Addgene_201373)
