[The description below was written by a language model from this plasmid's Addgene catalogue record and pLannotate feature annotations shown in this document.]
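Description:
M_NES 34kDa is a mammalian expression plasmid built on the pEGFP-C3 backbone and designed as a fluorescent probe for nucleocytoplasmic transport. It is maintained in E. coli through a high-copy ColE1/pUC-type origin and selected with kanamycin. The NeoR/KanR (Tn5 aminoglycoside phosphotransferase) cassette sits behind tandem bacterial (bla) and SV40 early promoters and ends in an HSV TK polyadenylation signal, so the same marker can also confer G418 resistance in mammalian cells. An f1 origin is present as well, a standard backbone element for single-stranded DNA production.

The payload is a synthetic fusion recorded as MAPK_NES-EGFP-1PrA, driven by the human CMV immediate-early enhancer and promoter. The feature table annotates EGFP followed directly by a fragment of Staphylococcus aureus protein A (spa), consistent with the single "PrA" repeat in the insert name. The nuclear export signal itself is not annotated, but the insert name and the gap between the promoter and EGFP suggest it lies at the N-terminus. In this design the NES would direct active export from the nucleus, EGFP reports localisation, and the protein A domain presumably serves as an inert module setting the cargo's molecular weight, the "34kDa" of the name. Downstream, the annotation picks up short fragments of a His tag, a T7-derived tag and a T7 terminator, probably carried over from a bacterial expression source; the record does not say whether any are translated. Only a fragment of the SV40 poly(A) signal is annotated.

The associated study concerns how mechanical force applied to the nucleus regulates transport, so the construct would typically be used to image the nuclear-to-cytoplasmic distribution of a cargo of defined size in live cells.
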