Features (pLannotate 1.2.2; 17 found; start..end, strand, type, name):
     23..326     +  enhancer       CMV enhancer: human cytomegalovirus immediate early enhancer
    327..530     +  promoter       CMV promoter: human cytomegalovirus (CMV) immediate early promoter
    623..1336    +  CDS            EGFP: EGFP is a basic (constitutively fluorescent) green fluorescent protein published in 1996, derived from Aequorea victoria. It is reported to be a rapidly-maturing weak dimer with moderate acid sensitivity.
   1346..1513    +  CDS            spa (fragment): SPA_STAAM - Experimental evidence at protein level: Swiss-Prot protein existence level 1. Plays a role in the inhibition of the host innate and adaptive immune responses. Possesses five immunoglobulin-binding domains that capture both the fragment crystallizable region (Fc region) and the Fab region (part of Ig that identifies antigen) of immunoglobulins (By similarity). In turn, Staphylococcus aureus is protected from phagocytic killing via inhibition of Ig Fc region. In addition, the host elicited B-cell response is prevented due to a decrease of antibody-secreting cell proliferation that en
   1570..1587    +  CDS            9xHis (fragment): 9xHis affinity tag
   1597..1646    +  CDS            SET1 (fragment): solubility-enhancement tag derived from T7 phage gene 10B
   1654..1701    +  terminator     T7 terminator: transcription terminator for bacteriophage T7 RNA polymerase
   1726..1757    +  polyA_signal   SV40 poly(A) signal (fragment): SV40 polyadenylation signal
   1791..2219    -  rep_origin     f1 ori (sequence partly withheld): f1 bacteriophage origin of replication; arrow indicates direction of (+) strand synthesis
   2246..2350    +  promoter       AmpR promoter: bla
   2352..2709    +  promoter       SV40 promoter: SV40 enhancer and early promoter
   2744..3538    +  CDS            NeoR/KanR: aminoglycoside phosphotransferase from Tn5; aph(3')-II (or nptII); confers resistance to neomycin, kanamycin, and G418 (Geneticin®)
   3559..3711    +  CDS            ble (fragment): BLE_KLEPN - Experimental evidence at protein level: Swiss-Prot protein existence level 1. Binding protein with a strong affinity to the bleomycin family of antibiotics. Binds to CL990; an antimitotic-antibiotic compound. From Klebsiella pneumoniae.
   3770..3817    +  polyA_signal   HSV TK poly(A) signal: herpes simplex virus thymidine kinase polyadenylation signal (Cole and Stacy, 1985)
   3908..3924    -  polyA_signal   bGH poly(A) signal (fragment): bovine growth hormone polyadenylation signal
   4146..4734    +  rep_origin     ori: high-copy-number ColE1/pMB1/pBR322/pUC origin of replication
   4849..4886    +  enhancer       CMV enhancer (fragment): human cytomegalovirus immediate early enhancer
>Addgene plasmid #201373 | M_NES 34kDa | addgene full sequence | sequence record 400586 | Addgene NGS Result
ATAGCCCATATATGGAGTTCCGCGTTACATAACTTACGGTAAATGGCCCGCCTGGCTGACCGCCCAACGA
CCCCCGCCCATTGACGTCAATAATGACGTATGTTCCCATAGTAACGCCAATAGGGACTTTCCATTGACGT
CAATGGGTGGAGTATTTACGGTAAACTGCCCACTTGGCAGTACATCAAGTGTATCATATGCCAAGTACGC
CCCCTATTGACGTCAATGACGGTAAATGGCCCGCCTGGCATTATGCCCAGTACATGACCTTATGGGACTT
TCCTACTTGGCAGTACATCTACGTATTAGTCATCGCTATTACCATGGTGATGCGGTTTTGGCAGTACATC
AATGGGCGTGGATAGCGGTTTGACTCACGGGGATTTCCAAGTCTCCACCCCATTGACGTCAATGGGAGTT
TGTTTTGGCACCAAAATCAACGGGACTTTCCAAAATGTCGTAACAACTCCGCCCCATTGACGCAAATGGG
CGGTAGGCGTGTACGGTGGGAGGTCTATATAAGCAGAGCTGGTTTAGTGAACCGTCAGATCCGCTAGCGC
TACCGGTCGCCACCATGCTTCAAAAAAAACTTGAAGAACTTGAACTTGGAGGCGGGGGCAGCGTGAGCAA
GGGCGAGGAGCTGTTCACCGGGGTGGTGCCCATCCTGGTCGAGCTGGACGGCGACGTAAACGGCCACAAG
TTCAGCGTGTCCGGCGAGGGCGAGGGCGATGCCACCTACGGCAAGCTGACCCTGAAGTTCATCTGCACCA
CCGGCAAGCTGCCCGTGCCCTGGCCCACCCTCGTGACCACCCTGACCTACGGCGTGCAGTGCTTCAGCCG
CTACCCCGACCACATGAAGCAGCACGACTTCTTCAAGTCCGCCATGCCCGAAGGCTACGTCCAGGAGCGC
ACCATCTTCTTCAAGGACGACGGCAACTACAAGACCCGCGCCGAGGTGAAGTTCGAGGGCGACACCCTGG
TGAACCGCATCGAGCTGAAGGGCATCGACTTCAAGGAGGACGGCAACATCCTGGGGCACAAGCTGGAGTA
CAACTACAACAGCCACAACGTCTATATCATGGCCGACAAGCAGAAGAACGGCATCAAGGTGAACTTCAAG
ATCCGCCACAACATCGAGGACGGCAGCGTGCAGCTCGCCGACCACTACCAGCAGAACACCCCCATCGGCG
ACGGCCCCGTGCTGCTGCCCGACAACCACTACCTGAGCACCCAGTCCGCCCTGAGCAAAGACCCCAACGA
GAAGCGCGATCACATGGTCCTGCTGGAGTTCGTGACCGCCGCCGGGATCACTCTCGGCATGGACGAGCTG
TACAAGAAGCTTGCTCAACAAAATGCTTTTTATCAAGTCTTAAATATGCCTAACTTAAATGCTGATCAAC
GCAATGGTTTTATCCAAAGCCTTAAAGATGATCCAAGCCAAAGTGCTAACGTTTTAGGTGAAGCTCAAAA
ACTTAATGACTCTCAAGCTCCAAAAGCTGATGCGCAACAAAATAACTAAGTCGACCCGGGTATCCGTATG
ATGTGCCTGACTACGCATGATATCTCGAGCACCACCACCACCACCACTGAGATCCGGCTGCTAACAAAGC
CCGAAAGGAAGCTGAGTTGGCTGCTGCCACCGCTGAGCAATAACTAGCATAACCCCTTGGGGCCTCTAAA
CGGGTCTTGAGGGGTTTTTTGCTGAAAGGAGGAACTATATCCGGATGTGGTTTGTCCAAACTCATCAATG
TATCTTAACGCGTAAATTGTAAGCGTTAATATTTTGTTAAAATTCGCGTTAAATTTTTGTTAAATCAGCT
CATTTTTTAACCAATAGGCCGAAATCGGCAAAATCCCTTATAAATCAAAAGAATAGACCGAGATAGGGT
[37 nt withheld, positions 1890-1926]
AAAGAACGTGGACTCCAACGTCAAAGG
[49 nt withheld, positions 1954-2002]
T
[91 nt withheld, positions 2004-2094]
G
[124 nt withheld, positions 2096-2219]
CAGGTGGCACTTTTCGGGGAAATGTGCGCGGAACCCCTATTTGTTTATTTTTCTAAATACATTCAAATAT
GTATCCGCTCATGAGACAATAACCCTGATAAATGCTTCAATAATATTGAAAAAGGAAGAGTCCTGAGGCG
GAAAGAACCAGCTGTGGAATGTGTGTCAGTTAGGGTGTGGAAAGTCCCCAGGCTCCCCAGCAGGCAGAAG
TATGCAAAGCATGCATCTCAATTAGTCAGCAACCAGGTGTGGAAAGTCCCCAGGCTCCCCAGCAGGCAGA
AGTATGCAAAGCATGCATCTCAATTAGTCAGCAACCATAGTCCCGCCCCTAACTCCGCCCATCCCGCCCC
TAACTCCGCCCAGTTCCGCCCATTCTCCGCCCCATGGCTGACTAATTTTTTTTATTTATGCAGAGGCCGA
GGCCGCCTCGGCCTCTGAGCTATTCCAGAAGTAGTGAGGAGGCTTTTTTGGAGGCCTAGGCTTTTGCAAA
GATCGATCAAGAGACAGGATGAGGATCGTTTCGCATGATTGAACAAGATGGATTGCACGCAGGTTCTCCG
GCCGCTTGGGTGGAGAGGCTATTCGGCTATGACTGGGCACAACAGACAATCGGCTGCTCTGATGCCGCCG
TGTTCCGGCTGTCAGCGCAGGGGCGCCCGGTTCTTTTTGTCAAGACCGACCTGTCCGGTGCCCTGAATGA
ACTGCAAGACGAGGCAGCGCGGCTATCGTGGCTGGCCACGACGGGCGTTCCTTGCGCAGCTGTGCTCGAC
GTTGTCACTGAAGCGGGAAGGGACTGGCTGCTATTGGGCGAAGTGCCGGGGCAGGATCTCCTGTCATCTC
ACCTTGCTCCTGCCGAGAAAGTATCCATCATGGCTGATGCAATGCGGCGGCTGCATACGCTTGATCCGGC
TACCTGCCCATTCGACCACCAAGCGAAACATCGCATCGAGCGAGCACGTACTCGGATGGAAGCCGGTCTT
GTCGATCAGGATGATCTGGACGAAGAGCATCAGGGGCTCGCGCCAGCCGAACTGTTCGCCAGGCTCAAGG
CGAGCATGCCCGACGGCGAGGATCTCGTCGTGACCCATGGCGATGCCTGCTTGCCGAATATCATGGTGGA
AAATGGCCGCTTTTCTGGATTCATCGACTGTGGCCGGCTGGGTGTGGCGGACCGCTATCAGGACATAGCG
TTGGCTACCCGTGATATTGCTGAAGAGCTTGGCGGCGAATGGGCTGACCGCTTCCTCGTGCTTTACGGTA
TCGCCGCTCCCGATTCGCAGCGCATCGCCTTCTATCGCCTTCTTGACGAGTTCTTCTGAGCGGGACTCTG
GGGTTCGAAATGACCGACCAAGCGACGCCCAACCTGCCATCACGAGATTTCGATTCCACCGCCGCCTTCT
ATGAAAGGTTGGGCTTCGGAATCGTTTTCCGGGACGCCGGCTGGATGATCCTCCAGCGCGGGGATCTCAT
GCTGGAGTTCTTCGCCCACCCTAGGGGGAGGCTAACTGAAACACGGAAGGAGACAATACCGGAAGGAACC
CGCGCTATGACGGCAATAAAAAGACAGAATAAAACGCACGGTGTTGGGTCGTTTGTTCATAAACGCGGGG
TTCGGTCCCAGGGCTGGCACTCTGTCGATACCCCACCGAGACCCCATTGGGGCCAATACGCCCGCGTTTC
TTCCTTTTCCCCACCCCACCCCCCAAGTTCGGGTGAAGGCCCAGGGCTCGCAGCCAACGTCGGGGCGGCA
GGCCCTGCCATAGCCTCAGGTTACTCATATATACTTTAGATTGATTTAAAACTTCATTTTTAATTTAAAA
GGATCTAGGTGAAGATCCTTTTTGATAATCTCATGACCAAAATCCCTTAACGTGAGTTTTCGTTCCACTG
AGCGTCAGACCCCGTAGAAAAGATCAAAGGATCTTCTTGAGATCCTTTTTTTCTGCGCGTAATCTGCTGC
TTGCAAACAAAAAAACCACCGCTACCAGCGGTGGTTTGTTTGCCGGATCAAGAGCTACCAACTCTTTTTC
CGAAGGTAACTGGCTTCAGCAGAGCGCAGATACCAAATACTGTTCTTCTAGTGTAGCCGTAGTTAGGCCA
CCACTTCAAGAACTCTGTAGCACCGCCTACATACCTCGCTCTGCTAATCCTGTTACCAGTGGCTGCTGCC
AGTGGCGATAAGTCGTGTCTTACCGGGTTGGACTCAAGACGATAGTTACCGGATAAGGCGCAGCGGTCGG
GCTGAACGGGGGGTTCGTGCACACAGCCCAGCTTGGAGCGAACGACCTACACCGAACTGAGATACCTACA
GCGTGAGCTATGAGAAAGCGCCACGCTTCCCGAAGGGAGAAAGGCGGACAGGTATCCGGTAAGCGGCAGG
GTCGGAACAGGAGAGCGCACGAGGGAGCTTCCAGGGGGAAACGCCTGGTATCTTTATAGTCCTGTCGGGT
TTCGCCACCTCTGACTTGAGCGTCGATTTTTGTGATGCTCGTCAGGGGGGCGGAGCCTATGGAAAAACGC
CAGCAACGCGGCCTTTTTACGGTTCCTGGCCTTTTGCTGGCCTTTTGCTCACATGTTCTTTCCTGCGTTA
TCCCCTGATTCTGTGGATAACCGTATTACCGCCATGCATTAGTTATTAATAGTAATCAATTACGGGGTCA
TTAGTTC
